Addgene plasmid #17352: pFLAG-4EHP(K121/130/134R)
Depositing lab: Dong-Er Zhang. Depositing organization: Scripps California (The Scripps Research Institute). Publication: ISG15 modification of the eIF4E cognate 4EHP enhances cap structure-binding activity of 4EHP. Okumura F, Zou W, Zhang DE. Genes Dev. 2007 Feb 1. 21(3):255-60. 10.1101/gad.1521607 PubMed 17289916.
Backbone
  Vector backbone: pFlag-CMV2
  Backbone manufacturer: Sigma
  Backbone size w/o insert (bp): 4700
  Vector type: Mammalian Expression
Growth in bacteria
  Bacterial resistance: Ampicillin, 100 μg/mL
  Growth temperature: 37°C
  Growth strain: DH5alpha
  Copy number: High Copy
Gene/Insert
  Gene/Insert name: 4EHP
  Species: H. sapiens (human)
  Insert size (bp): 750
  Mutation: K121/130/134R
  GenBank ID: NM_004846
  Entrez Gene: EIF4E2 (a.k.a. 4E-LP, 4EHP, EIF4EL3, IF4e, h4EHP)
  Tag / fusion protein: Flag (N terminal on backbone)
  Cloning method: Restriction Enzyme; 5′ cloning site HindIII (not destroyed); 3′ cloning site XbaI (not destroyed)
  Sequencing primers: 5′ CMV-F
Terms and licenses: Academic/Nonprofit Terms; Industry Terms: Not Available to Industry
How to cite: pFLAG-4EHP(K121/130/134R) was a gift from Dong-Er Zhang (Addgene plasmid # 17352 ; http://n2t.net/addgene:17352 ; RRID:Addgene_17352)
