[The description below was written by a language model from this plasmid's Addgene catalogue record.]
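Description:
pFLAG-4EHP(K121/130/134R) is a mammalian expression plasmid built on the commercial pFlag-CMV2 backbone (about 4.7 kb without insert). It is propagated in E. coli as a high-copy plasmid under ampicillin selection. The record does not list a mammalian selection marker or a feature table, so individual backbone elements beyond those implied by the vector name are not documented here. As that name and the CMV forward sequencing primer indicate, expression in mammalian cells is driven by the CMV promoter.

The insert, roughly 750 bp, encodes human 4EHP (gene symbol EIF4E2, also called 4E-LP or EIF4EL3), a cap-binding protein related to the translation initiation factor eIF4E. It was cloned between HindIII and XbaI sites, both of which remain intact, in frame with a backbone-encoded N-terminal FLAG epitope, which allows the protein to be detected or immunoprecipitated with anti-FLAG antibodies. The coding sequence carries three lysine-to-arginine substitutions, at positions 121, 130 and 134. Arginine preserves the positive charge but cannot serve as an acceptor for ubiquitin-like modifiers.

The associated publication concerns ISG15 conjugation of 4EHP and its enhancement of the protein's cap structure-binding activity. In that context, this triple mutant most plausibly serves as a candidate modification-site mutant, compared with wild-type FLAG-4EHP in transfected cells to test which lysines are needed for ISGylation and how their loss affects cap binding. The record itself does not state the specific role of each residue.
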