>Addgene plasmid #17352 | pFLAG-4EHP(K121/130/134R) | addgene partial sequence | sequence record 23292 | CMV-F 5'-CGCAAATGGGCGGTAGGCGTG-3'
GCAGAGCTCGTTTTAGTGACCGTCAGAATTGATCTACCATGGACTACAAAGACGATGACGACAAGCTTGT
GGTACCGATGAACAACAAGTTCGACGCTTTGAAAGATGATGACAGTGGGGACCATGATCAGAATGAAGAA
AACAGCACACAGAAAGATGGTGAGAAGGAAAAAACGGAACGAGACAAGAATCAGAGCAGTAGCAAGAGAA
AGGCTGTTGTCCCTGGACCGGCAGAGCATCCCCTGCAGTACAACTACACTTTTTGGTACTCCAGGAGAAC
CCCCGGCCGTCCCACGAGCACACAGAGCTATGAACAGAATATCAAACAGATTGGCACCTTTGCCTCTGTG
GAGCAGTTCTGGAGGTTTTATAGCCACATGGTACGTCCTGGGGACCTGACAGGCCACAGTGACTTCCATC
TCTTCAAAGAAGGAATTAGACCCATGTGGGAGGATGATGCAAATAGAAATGGTGGCAGGTGGATTATTCG
GCTGCGGAAGGGCTTGGCCTCCCGTTGCTGGGAGAATCTCATTTTGGCCATGCTGGGGGAACAGTTCATG
GTTGGGGGAGGAGATCTGTGGGGCTGTGGTGTCTGTCCGCTTTCAGGAAGACATTATTTCAATATGGAAT
AAGACTGCCAGTGACCAAGCAACCACAGCCCGAATCCGGGACACACTTCGGCGAGTGCTTAACCTACCTC
CCAACACCATTATGGAATACAAAACTCACACCGACAGCATCAAAATGC
